>Addgene plasmid #216334 | pEutRwc | addgene full sequence | sequence record 456749 | Addgene NGS Result
ACTGACACCCTCATCAGTGCCAACATAGTAAGCCAGTATACACTCCGCTAGCGCTGAGGTCTGCCTCGTG
AAGAAGGTGTTGCTGACTCATACCAGGCCTGAATCGCCCCATCATCCAGCCAGAAAGTGAGGGAGCCACG
GTTGATGAGAGCTTTGTTGTAGGTGGACCAGTTGGTGATTTTGAACTTTTGCTTTGCCACGGAACGGTCT
GCGTTGTCGGGAAGATGCGTGATCTGATCCTTCAACTCAGCAAAAGTTCGATTTATTCAACAAAGCCACG
TTGTGTCTCAAAATCTCTGATGTTACATTGCACAAGATAAAAATATATCATCATGAACAATAAAACTGTC
TGCTTACATAAACAGTAATACAAGGGGTGTTTACTAGAGGAGATTCTCATGTTTGACAGCTTATCATCGA
TAAGCTTTAATGCGGTAGTTTATCACAGTTAAATTGCTAACGCAGTCAGGCACCGTGTATGAAATCTAAC
AATGCGCTCATCGTCATTCTCGGCACCGTCACCCTGGACGCTGTAGGCATAGGCTTGGTTATGCCGGTAC
TGCCGGGCCTCTTGCGGGATATCGTCCATTCCGACAGTATTGCCAGTCACTATGGCGTGCTGCTTGCGCT
CTATGCGTTGATGCAATTTCTTTGCGCACCCGTTCTCGGAGCCCTGTCCGACCGCTTTGGCCGCCGTCCA
GTCCTGCTCGCTTCGCTCCTTGGAGCCACTATCGACTACGCGATCATGGCGACCACACCCGTCCTGTGGA
TTCTCTACGCCGGACGCATCGTGGCGGGCATCACGGGTGCCACAGGTGCGGTTGCTGGTGCCTATATCGC
CGACATCACCGATGGGGAAGATCGGGCTCGCCACTTCGGGCTCATGAGCGCTTGTTTCGGCGTGGGTATG
GTGGCAGGCCCCGTGGCCGGGGGACTGTTGGGTGCCATCTCCTTGCATGCACCATTCCTTGCGGCGGCGG
TGCTCAACGGCCTCAACCTCCTCCTGGGCTGCTTCCTTATGCAGGAATCGCATAAGGGAGAGCGCCGTCC
GATGCCCTTGCGTGCCTTCAATCCAGTCAGCTCCTTCCGGTGGGCGCGGGGCATGACTATCGTCGCCGCA
CTTATGACTGTTTTCTTTATCATGCAACTCGTAGGACAGGTTCCGGCAGCGCTCTGGGTCATTTTCGGCG
AGGACCGCTTTCGCTGGAGCGCGACGATGATCGGCCTGTCGCTTGCGGTATTCGGAATCTTGCACGCCCT
CGCTCAAGCCTTCGTCACGGGCCCCGCCACCAAACGTTTCGGCGAGAAGCAGGCCATTATCGCGGGCATG
GCGGCCGACGCGCTGGGCTACGTCTTGCTGGCGTTCGCGACGCGCGGCTGGATGGCCTTCCCCATTATGA
TTCTTCTCGCTTCCGGCGGCATCGGTATGCCCGCGTTGCAGGCCATGCTGTCCCGCCAAGTAGATGACGA
CCATCAGGGACAGCTTCAAGGGTCGCTCGCGGCTCTTACCAGCCTCACTTCGATCATTGGACCGCTGATC
GTCACGGCGATTTATGCCGCCTCGGCGAGCACATGGAACGGGTTGGCATGGATTGTAGGTGCCGCCCTTT
ACCTTGTCTGCCTCCCCGCGTTGCGTCGCGGTGCATGGAGCCGGGCCACCTCGACCTAATAATACTAGCT
CCGGCAAAAAAACGGGCAAGGTGTCACCACCCTGCCCTTTTTCTTTAAAACCGAAAAGATTACTTCGCGT
TTGCCACCTGACGTCTAAGAAAAGGAATATTCAGCAATTTGCCCGTGCCGAAGAAAGGCCCACCCGTGAA
GGTGAGCCAGTGAGTTGATTGCTACGTAATTAGTTAGTTAGCCCTTAGTGACTCGAATTCGCGGCCGCTT
CTAGAGTAACACCGTGCGTGTTGACTATTTTACCTCTGGCGGTGATAATGGTTGCTACTAGAGTCACACA
GGACTACTAGATGAAACCAGTAACGTTATACGATGTCGCAGAGTATGCCGGTGTCTCTTATCAGACCGTT
TCCCGCGTGGTGAACCAGGCCAGCCACGTTTCTGCGAAAACGCGGGAAAAAGTGGAAGCGGCGATGGCGG
AGCTGAATTACATTCCCAACCGCGTGGCACAACAACTGGCGGGCAAACAGTCGTTGCTGATTGGCGTTGC
CACCTCCAGTCTGGCCCTGCACGCGCCGTCGCAAATTGTCGCGGCGATTAAATCTCGCGCCGATCAACTG
GGTGCCAGCGTGGTGGTGTCGATGGTAGAACGAAGCGGCGTCGAAGCCTGTAAAGCGGCGGTGCACAATC
TTCTCGCGCAACGCGTCAGTGGGCTGATCATTAACTATCCGCTGGATGACCAGGATGCCATTGCTGTGGA
AGCTGCCTGCACTAATGTTCCGGCGTTATTTCTTGATGTCTCTGACCAGACACCCATCAACAGTATTATT
TTCTCCCATGAAGACGGTACGCGACTGGGCGTGGAGCATCTGGTCGCATTGGGTCACCAGCAAATCGCGC
TGTTAGCGGGCCCATTAAGTTCTGTCTCGGCGCGTCTGCGTCTGGCTGGCTGGCATAAATATCTCACTCG
CAATCAAATTCAGCCGATAGCGGAACGGGAAGGCGACTGGAGTGCCATGTCCGGTTTTCAACAAACCATG
CAAATGCTGAATGAGGGCATCGTTCCCACTGCGATGCTGGTTGCCAACGATCAGATGGCGCTGGGCGCAA
TGCGCGCCATTACCGAGTCCGGGCTGCGCGTTGGTGCGGATATCTCGGTAGTGGGATACGACGATACCGA
AGACAGCTCATGTTATATCCCGCCGTTAACCACCATCAAACAGGATTTTCGCCTGCTGGGGCAAACCAGC
GTGGACCGCTTGCTGCAACTCTCTCAGGGCCAGGCGGTGAAGGGCAATCAGCTGTTGCCCGTCTCACTGG
TGAAAAGAAAAACCACCCTGGCGCCCAATACGCAAACCGCCTCTCCCCGCGCGTTGGCCGATTCATTAAT
GCAGCTGGCACGACAGGTTTCCCGACTGGAAAGCGGGCAGTGATAATACTAGAGCCAGGCATCAAATAAA
ACGAAAGGCTCAGTCGAAAGACTGGGCCTTTCGTTTTATCTGTTGTTTGTCGGTGAACGCTCTCTACTAG
AGTCACACTGGCTCACCTTCGGGTGGGCCTTTCTGCGTTTATATACTAGAGAATTGTGAGCGGATAACAA
TTGACATTGTGAGCGGATAACAAGATACTGAGCACACTTCGCCGAAGCCATTTTAATTCCACAACTT
[1050 nt withheld, positions 3288-4337]
TGAAACAGAGCGAAGTGGTGGCTTCAGCGTATGGCGATCAGGATCTGAGCTTTGGTCCGGAATACATCAT
TCCAAAACCGTTTGATCCGCGCTTGATCGTTAAGATCGCTCCTGCGGTCGCTAAAGCCGCGATGGAGTCG
GGCGTGGCGACTCGTCCGATTGCTGATTTCGACGTCTACATCGACAAGCTGACTGAGTTCGTTTACAAAA
CCAACCTGTTTATGAAGCCGATTTTCTCCCAGGCTCGCAAAGCGCCGAAGCGCGTTGTTCTGCCGGAAGG
GGAAGAGGCGCGCGTTCTGCATGCCACTCAGGAACTGGTAACGCTGGGACTGGCGAAACCGATCCTTATC
GGTCGTCCGAACGTGATCGAAATGCGCATTCAGAAACTGGGCTTGCAGATCAAAGCGAGCGTTGATTTTG
AGATCGTCAATAACGAATCCGATCCGCGCTTTAAAGAGTACTGGACCGAATACTTCCAGATCATGAAGCG
TCGCGGCGTCACTCAGGAACAGGCGCAGCGGGCGCTGATCAGTAACCCGACAGTGATCGGCGCGATCATG
GTTCAGCGTGGGGAAGCCGATGCAATGATTTGCGGTACGGTGGGTGATTATCATGAACATTTTAGCGTGG
TGAAAAATGTCTTTGGTTATCGCGATGGCGTTCACACCGCAGGTGCCATGAACGCGCTGCTGCTGCCGAG
TGGTAACACCTTTATTGCCGATACATATGTTAATGATGAACCGGATGCAGAAGAGCTGGCGGAGATCACC
TTGATGGCGGCAGAAACTGTCCGTCGTTTTGGTATTGAGCCGCGCGTTGCTTTGTTGTCGCACTCCAACT
TTGGTTCTTCTGACTGCCCGTCGTCGAGCAAAATGCGTCAGGCGCTGGAACTGGTCAGGGAACGTGCACC
AGAACTGATGATTGATGGTGAAATGCACGGCGATGCAGCGCTGGTGGAAGCGATTCGCAACGACCGTATG
CCGGACAGCTCTTTGAAAGGTTCCGCCAATATTCTGGTGATGCCGAACATGGAAGCTGCCCGCATTAGTT
ACAACTTACTGCGTGTTTCCAGCTCGGAAGGTGTGACTGTCGGCCCGGTGCTGATGGGTGTGGCGAAACC
GGTTCACGTGTTAACGCCGATCGCATCGGTGCGTCGTATCGTCAACATGGTGGCGCTGGCCGTGGTAGAA
GCGCAAACCCAACCGCTGTAATTTTTTTTAACTCTCACGCTTATCCTGAATATTCAGGGTAAGCAGTTTA
GCTGCAATATATTAGTAAAGCTTATTACTGAGTTTGCGAATAATAAAAAAAAGCAGTCTATATAATATCT
CGATATTATTTTATTTATATTCATGCGTTGCATATGAAAGTTTATGCACCACAGCGAATATCTCTCCATT
CTTAGTGATCTACCTCACCTTTTAAACGCGCTTGCCGAATTTTGTTATTTACTCTGACGAAAAATTGTCA
CGATACACGAAAGTTTTTCACAGGCGGCGACTCATGGCTAGCAAAGGAGAAGAACTCTTCACTGGAGTTG
TCCCAATTCTTGTTGAATTAGATGGTGATGTTAACGGCCACAAGTTCTCTGTCAGTGGAGAGGGTGAAGG
TGATGCAACATACGGAAAACTTACCCTGAAGTTCATCTGCACTACTGGCAAACTGCCTGTTCCATGGCCA
ACCCTGGTCACTACTCTGTGCTATGGTGTTCAATGCTTTTCAAGATACCCGGATCATATGAAACGGCATG
ACTTTTTCAAGAGTGCCATGCCCGAAGGTTATGTACAGGAAAGGACCATCTTCTTCAAAGATGACGGCAA
CTACAAGACACGTGCTGAAGTCAAGTTTGAAGGTGATACCCTTGTTAATAGAATCGAGTTAAAAGGTATT
GACTTCAAGGAAGATGGCAACATTCTGGGACACAAATTGGAATACAACTATAACTCACACAATGTATACA
TCATGGCAGACAAACAAAAGAATGGAATCAAAGTGAACTTCAAGACCCGCCACAACATTGAAGATGGAAG
CGTTCAACTAGCAGACCATTATCAACAAAATACTCCAATTGGCGATGGCCCTGTCCTTTTACCAGACAAC
CATTACCTGTCCACACAATCTGCCCTTTCGAAAGATCCCAACGAAAAGAGAGACCACATGGTCCTTCTTG
AGTTTGTAACAGCTGCTGGGATTACACATGGCATGGATGAACTGTACAATTAATACTAGTAGCGGCCGCT
GCAGGAGTCACTAAGGGTTAGTTAGTTAGATTAGCAGAAAGTCAAAAGCCTCCGACCGGAGGCTTTTGAC
TAAAACTTCCCTTGGGGTTATCATTGGGGCTCACTCAAAGGCGGTAATCAGATAAAAAAAATCCTTAGCT
TTCGCTAAGGATGATTTCTGCTAGAGATGGAATAGACTGGATGGAGGCGGATAAAGTTGCAGGACCACTT
CTGCGCTCGGCCCTTCCGGCTGGCTGGTTTATTGCTGATAAATCTGGAGCCGGTGAGCGTGGGTCTCGCG
GTATCATTGCAGCACTGGGGCCAGATGGTAAGCCCTCCCGTATCGTAGTTATCTACACGACGGGGAGTCA
GGCAACTATGGATGAACGAAATAGACAGATCGCTGAGATAGGTGCCTCACTGATTAAGCATTGGTAACTG
TCAGACCAAGTTTACTCATATATACTTTAGATTGATTTAAAACTTCATTTTTAATTTAAAAGGATCTAGG
TGAAGATCCTTTTTGATAATCTCATGACCAAAATCCCTTAACGTGAGTTTTCGTTCCACTGAGCGTCAGA
CCCCTTAATAAGATGATCTTCTTGAGATCGTTTTGGTCTGCGCGTAATCTCTTGCTCTGAAAACGAAAAA
ACCGCCTTGCAGGGCGGTTTTCGAAGGTTCTCTGAGCTACCAACTCTTTGAACCGAGGTAACTGGCTTGG
AGGAGCGCAGTCACCAAAACTTGTCCTTTCAGTTTAGCCTTAACCGGCGCATGACTTCAAGACTAACTCC
TCTAAATCAATTACCAGTGGCTGCTGCCAGTGGTGCTTTTGCATGTCTTTCCGGGTTGGACTCAAGACGA
TAGTTACCGGATAAGGCGCAGCGGTCGGACTGAACGGGGGGTTCGTGCATACAGTCCAGCTTGGAGCGAA
CTGCCTACCCGGAACTGAGTGTCAGGCGTGGAATGAGACAAACGCGGCCATAACAGCGGAATGACACCGG
TAAACCGAAAGGCAGGAACAGGAGAGCGCACGAGGGAGCCGCCAGGGGGAAACGCCTGGTATCTTTATAG
TCCTGTCGGGTTTCGCCACCACTGATTTGAGCGTCAGATTTCGTGATGCTTGTCAGGGGGGCGGAGCCTA
TGGAAAAACGGCTTTGCCGCGGCCCTCTCACTTCCCTGTTAAGTATCTTCCTGGCATCTTCCAGGAAATC
TCCGCCCCGTTCGTAAGCCATTTCCGCTCGCCGCAGTCGAACGACCGAGCGTAGCGAGTCAGTGAGCGAG
GAAGCGGAATATATCCTGTATCACATATTCTGCTGACGCACCGGTGCAGCCTTTTTTCTCCTGCCACATG
AAGCACTTC
Features (pLannotate 1.2.2; 20 found; start..end, strand, type, name):
     29..55      -  misc_feature   bom (fragment): basis of mobility region from pBR322
    403..431     +  promoter       tet promoter: E. coli promoter for tetracycline efflux protein gene
    479..1667    +  CDS            TcR (fragment): tetracycline efflux protein; tet; confers resistance to tetracycline
   1680..1739    +  terminator     his operon terminator: This putative transcriptin terminator from the E. coli his operon has a 2-bp deletion introduced during synthesis. Its efficiency has not been determined.
   1799..1828    -  terminator     T3Te terminator: phage T3 early transcription terminator
   1875..1896    +  misc_feature   BioBrick prefix: BioBrick prefix for parts that do not start with "ATG"
   1971..3050    +  CDS            lacI: LACI_ECOLI - Experimental evidence at protein level: Swiss-Prot protein existence level 1. Repressor of the lactose operon. Binds allolactose as an inducer. From Escherichia coli (strain K12).
   3073..3144    +  terminator     rrnB T1 terminator: transcription terminator T1 from the E. coli rrnB gene
   3160..3187    +  terminator     T7Te terminator: phage T7 early transcription terminator
   3204..3220    +  protein_bind   lac operator: The lac repressor binds to the lac operator to inhibit transcription in E. coli. This inhibition can be relieved by adding lactose or isopropyl-β-D-thiogalactopyranoside (IPTG). lac repressor encoded by lacI
   3227..3243    +  protein_bind   lac operator: The lac repressor binds to the lac operator to inhibit transcription in E. coli. This inhibition can be relieved by adding lactose or isopropyl-β-D-thiogalactopyranoside (IPTG). lac repressor encoded by lacI
   3288..4334    +  CDS            eutR (sequence withheld): EUTR_SALTY - Experimental evidence at protein level: Swiss-Prot protein existence level 1. Expression of the eut operon allows this bacteria to use ethanolamine (EA) as a carbon, nitrogen and energy source. It relies on cobalamin (vitamin B12) both as a cofactor for the ethanolamine ammonia-lyase (EAL) activity and to induce the operon (PubMed:3045078). EA enhances bacterial survival in macrophages in a concentration- dependent manner, suggesting it is an important nutrient in infection (PubMed:29531136). From Salmonella typhimurium (strain LT2 / SGSC1412 / ATCC 700720).
   4280..5545    +  CDS            maeB (fragment) (sequence partly withheld): MAO2_ECOLI - Also known as ypfF. Experimental evidence at protein level: Swiss-Prot protein existence level 1. From Escherichia coli (strain K12).
   5841..6557    +  CDS            sg25: sg25 is a basic (constitutively fluorescent) green fluorescent protein published in 1997, derived from Aequorea victoria.
   6561..6581    +  misc_feature   BioBrick suffix: universal suffix for all parts
   6617..6648    +  terminator     tonB terminator: bidirectional E. coli tonB-P14 transcription terminator
   6695..6735    -  terminator     bacterial terminator (fragment): putative bacterial transcription terminator
   6748..6993    +  CDS            bla(M) (fragment): β-lactamase lacking the signal sequence; bla(M); allows cytosolic expression of β-lactamase
   7159..7703    +  rep_origin     p15A ori: Plasmids containing the medium-copy-number p15A origin of replication can be propagated in E. coli cells that contain a second plasmid with the ColE1 origin.
   7791..7846    +  rep_origin     RSF ori (fragment): Plasmids containing the RSF 1030 origin of replication can be propagated in E. coli cells that contain additional plasmids with compatible origins.
