[The description below was written by a language model from this plasmid's Addgene catalogue record and pLannotate feature annotations shown in this document.]
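Description:
pEutRwc is a bacterial expression plasmid built on the BioBrick backbone pSB3T5 that encodes a whole-cell biosensor circuit for *E. coli*. It is selected with tetracycline through a TcR efflux gene driven by the tet promoter. The annotated replicon is a p15A origin, which is generally described as medium copy and compatible with ColE1-type plasmids, although the catalogue entry lists the plasmid as high copy. Short annotated fragments of bom, an RSF origin and β-lactamase appear to be backbone remnants rather than functional parts. The cargo sits between the BioBrick prefix and suffix and is insulated from the backbone by flanking transcription terminators (his operon, T3Te, tonB).

The insert has three functional parts. A lacI gene, followed by rrnB T1 and T7Te terminators, supplies Lac repressor. This repressor acts on a downstream promoter carrying two lac operators, making expression of the transcriptional activator EutR inducible with IPTG. The record gives *E. coli* as the source of eutR; the automated annotation matched it to the Salmonella homologue, presumably on similarity. EutR regulates the ethanolamine utilisation (eut) operon, whose induction depends on ethanolamine and cobalamin (vitamin B12). Downstream, an extended version of the PeutS promoter drives superfolder GFP, which the annotation tool labelled as a related Aequorea GFP variant. The region annotated as a maeB fragment between eutR and the reporter probably reflects native chromosomal sequence included in the extended promoter, though the record does not say so explicitly.

Fluorescence output therefore reports EutR-dependent activation of PeutS, with IPTG setting the regulator level. The associated publication concerns a vitamin B12 biosensor, consistent with this design.
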