Addgene plasmid #216334: pEutRwc
Purpose: An IPTG-inducible promoter controlling expression of eutR; PEutS, extended controlling expression of sfgfp
Depositing lab: Mark Styczynski. Depositing organization: Georgia Institute of Technology. Publication: Active Analyte Import Improves the Dynamic Range and Sensitivity of a Vitamin B(12) Biosensor. McNerney MP, Piorino F, Michel CL, Styczynski MP. ACS Synth Biol. 2020 Feb 21;9(2):402-411. doi: 10.1021/acssynbio.9b00429. Epub 2020 Feb 13. PubMed 31977200.
Backbone
  Vector backbone: pSB3T5
  Vector type: Bacterial Expression
Growth in bacteria
  Bacterial resistance: Tetracycline, 10 μg/mL
  Growth temperature: 37°C
  Growth strain: DH5alpha
  Copy number: High Copy
Gene/Insert 1
  Gene/Insert name: EutR
  Species: Escherichia coli
  Cloning method: Gibson Cloning
Gene/Insert 2
  Gene/Insert name: Superfolder green fluorescent protein (alt name: sfGFP)
  Species: Synthetic
Terms and licenses: Academic/Nonprofit Terms; Industry Terms: Not Available to Industry
How to cite: pEutRwc was a gift from Mark Styczynski (Addgene plasmid # 216334 ; http://n2t.net/addgene:216334 ; RRID:Addgene_216334)
